Addgene plasmid #149075: pGBW-m4046503
Purpose: Yeast Expression plasmid for SARS-CoV-2 E (envelope)
Depositing lab: Ginkgo Bioworks & Benjie Chen. Depositing organization: Ginkgo Bioworks.
Backbone
  Vector backbone: AmpR; 2u URA3
  Backbone size w/o insert (bp): 4078
  Vector type: Yeast Expression
  Selectable markers: URA3
Growth in bacteria
  Bacterial resistance: Ampicillin, 100 μg/mL
  Growth temperature: 37°C
  Growth strain: DH5alpha
  Copy number: High Copy
Gene/Insert
  Gene/Insert name: SARS-CoV-2 E (envelope) (alt names: envelope protein; E protein)
  Species: S. cerevisiae (budding yeast); Severe acute respiratory syndrome coronavirus 2
  Insert size (bp): 221
  Mutation: Saccharomyces cerevisiae recode 1
  Entrez Gene: E (a.k.a. GU280_gp04)
  Promoter: pTEF1
  Tag / fusion protein: Cleavable thrombin;6xHIS (C terminal on backbone)
  Cloning method: Unknown
Resource information
  A portion of this plasmid was derived from a plasmid made by: GinkgoBioworks
Depositor comments: NCBI Reference Sequence: YP_009724392.1. Created by gene synthesis with Not1 site. NGS used for QC was performed by Ginkgo and may not fully cover the entire plasmid.
How to cite: pGBW-m4046503 was a gift from Ginkgo Bioworks & Benjie Chen (Addgene plasmid # 149075 ; http://n2t.net/addgene:149075 ; RRID:Addgene_149075)
