[The description below was written by a language model from this plasmid's Addgene catalogue record and pLannotate feature annotations shown in this document.]
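Description:
pGBW-m4046503 is an episomal yeast expression plasmid carrying a synthetic, Saccharomyces cerevisiae codon-recoded copy of the SARS-CoV-2 envelope (E) gene. It is a shuttle vector. In E. coli it replicates from a ColE1/pUC-type origin and is selected with ampicillin through a β-lactamase gene that the annotation places downstream of a cat promoter. In budding yeast it is maintained at multiple copies by the 2μ origin and selected by uracil prototrophy through URA3, a marker that can also be counterselected with 5-fluoroorotic acid. The bacterial module is insulated by short phage T3 and T7 early terminators and a tonB terminator. The annotation also calls a short rop coding segment next to AmpR, although the catalogue lists the plasmid as high copy.

The expression cassette consists of the constitutive TEF1 promoter (from the yeast EF-1α gene), the roughly 220 bp E open reading frame, and a CYC1 terminator fragment. According to the catalogue, the backbone supplies a C-terminal thrombin-cleavable 6xHis tag, allowing affinity purification and subsequent tag removal. The feature table does not annotate this tag separately, but there is a short unannotated gap between the E coding sequence and the terminator where it would be expected to sit. The insert was made by gene synthesis from the reference E protein sequence, and the cloning method is otherwise not recorded.

E is a small viroporin that forms pentameric ion-conducting pores in membranes and contributes to virion assembly. The construct therefore suits constitutive production of tagged E protein in yeast for purification or functional studies. The depositor notes that its own quality-control sequencing may not cover the entire plasmid.
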