Features (pLannotate 1.2.2; 13 found; start..end, strand, type, name):
     10..417     +  promoter       TEF1 promoter: S. cerevisiae TEF1; promoter for EF-1α
    431..655     +  CDS            E: VEMP_SARS2 - Experimental evidence at protein level: Swiss-Prot protein existence level 1. Plays a central role in virus morphogenesis and assembly. Acts as a viroporin and self-assembles in host membranes forming pentameric protein-lipid pores that allow ion transport. Also plays a role in the induction of apoptosis (By similarity). Regulates the localization of S protein at cis-Golgi, the place of virus budding (PubMed:33229438). May act by slowing down the cell secretory pathway (PubMed:33229438). May interfere with tight-junction stability by interacting with host MPP5. This would result i
    720..892     +  terminator     CYC1 terminator (fragment): S. cerevisiae CYC1; transcription terminator for CYC1
    928..1104    +  promoter       URA3 promoter (fragment): S. cerevisiae URA3
   1105..1908    +  CDS            URA3: orotidine-5'-phosphate decarboxylase, required for uracil biosynthesis; S. cerevisiae URA3; yeast auxotrophic marker, counterselectable with 5-fluoroorotic acid (5-FOA)
   1991..2973    -  rep_origin     2μ ori: yeast 2μ plasmid origin of replication
   3051..3080    +  terminator     T3Te terminator: phage T3 early transcription terminator
   3102..3689    +  rep_origin     ori: high-copy-number ColE1/pMB1/pBR322/pUC origin of replication
   3701..3728    -  terminator     T7Te terminator: phage T7 early transcription terminator
   3752..3943    -  CDS            rop: Rop protein, which maintains plasmids at low copy number; rop
   3944..4804    -  CDS            AmpR: β-lactamase; bla; confers resistance to ampicillin, carbenicillin, and related antibiotics
   4805..4907    -  promoter       cat promoter: promoter of the E. coli cat gene encoding chloramphenicol acetyltransferase
   4908..4939    -  terminator     tonB terminator: bidirectional E. coli tonB-P14 transcription terminator
>Addgene plasmid #149075 | pGBW-m4046503 | addgene full sequence | sequence record 296390 | Addgene NGS Result
GCGGCCGCCCCACACACCATAGCTTCAAAATGTTTCTACTCCTTTTTTACTCTTCCAGATTTTCTCGGAC
TCCGCGCATCGCCGTACCACTTCAAAACACCCAAGCACAGCATACTAAATTTCCCCTCTTTCTTCCTCTA
GGGTGTCGTTAATTACCCGTACTAAAGGTTTGGAAAAGAAAAAAGAGACCGCCTCGTTTCTTTTTCTTCG
TCGAAAAAGGCAATAAAAATTTTTATCACGTTTCTTTTTCTTGAAAATTTTTTTTTTTGATTTTTTTCTC
TTTCGATGACCTCCCATTGATATTTAAGTTAATAAACGGTCTTCAATTTCTCAAGTTTCAGTTTCATTTT
TCTTGTTCTATTACAACTTTTTTTACTTCTTGCTCATTAGAAAGAAAGCATAGCAATCTAATCTAAGTTT
TAATTACAAAATGTATTCTTTTGTTAGCGAGGAAACGGGAACTCTTATAGTAAACTCGGTGCTATTATTC
CTGGCTTTCGTCGTTTTTCTCTTGGTTACCTTAGCAATTTTGACTGCCTTGAGGTTGTGTGCGTACTGCT
GTAATATCGTCAACGTTTCATTGGTCAAGCCTTCTTTCTACGTTTACTCCAGAGTCAAAAATTTGAACTC
CTCTCGCGTCCCAGATTTATTGGTTCTCGTGCCGAGAGGTTCTCACCATCATCACCATCATTAAACAGGC
CCCTTTTCCTTTGTCGATATCATGTAATTAGTTATGTCACGCTTACATTCACGCCCTCCTCCCACATCCG
CTCTAACCGAAAAGGAAGGAGTTAGACAACCTGAAGTCTAGGTCCCTATTTATTTTTTTTAATAGTTATG
TTAGTATTAAGAACGTTATTTATATTTCAAATTTTTCTTTTTTTTCTGTACAAAGCGGCCGCCGAACCAC
TAGTGCACTGCAGTACACGGTTTCCTTGAAATTTTTTTGATTCGGTAATCTCCGAACAGAAGGAAGAACG
AAGGAAGGAGCACAGACTTAGATTGGTATATATACGCATATGTAGTGTTGAAGAAACATGAAATTGCCCA
GTATTCTTAACCCAACTGCACAGAACAAAAACGTGCAGGAAACGAAGATAAATCATGTCGAAAGCTACAT
ATAAGGAACGTGCTGCTACTCATCCTAGTCCTGTTGCTGCCAAGCTATTTAATATCATGCACGAAAAGCA
AACAAACTTGTGTGCTTCATTGGATGTTCGTACCACCAAGGAATTACTGGAGTTAGTTGAAGCATTAGGT
CCCAAAATTTGTTTACTAAAAACACATGTGGATATCTTGACTGATTTTTCCATGGAGGGCACAGTTAAGC
CGCTAAAGGCATTATCCGCCAAGTACAATTTTTTACTCTTCGAGGACAGAAAATTTGCTGACATTGGTAA
TACAGTCAAATTGCAGTACTCTGCGGGTGTATACAGAATAGCAGAATGGGCAGACATTACGAATGCACAC
GGTGTGGTGGGCCCAGGTATTGTTAGCGGTTTGAAGCAGGCGGCAGAAGAAGTAACAAAGGAACCTAGAG
GCCTTTTGATGTTAGCAGAATTGTCATGCAAGGGCTCCCTATCTACTGGAGAATATACTAAGGGTACTGT
TGACATTGCGAAGAGCGACAAAGATTTTGTTATCGGCTTTATTGCTCAAAGAGACATGGGTGGAAGAGAT
GAAGGTTACGATTGGTTGATTATGACACCCGGTGTGGGTTTAGATGACAAGGGAGATGCATTGGGTCAAC
AGTATAGAACCGTGGATGATGTGGTTTCTACAGGATCTGACATTATTATTGTTGGAAGAGGACTATTTGC
AAAGGGAAGGGATGCTAAGGTAGAGGGTGAACGTTACAGAAAAGCAGGCTGGGAAGCATATTTGAGAAGA
TGCGGCCAGCAAAACTAAAAAACTGTATTATAAGTAAATGCATGTATACTAAACTCACAAATTAGAGCTT
CAATTTAATTATATCAGTTATTACCCGAGTAACGAAGCATCTGTGCTTCATTTTGTAGAACAAAAATGCA
ACGCGAGAGCGCTAATTTTTCAAACAAAGAATCTGAGCTGCATTTTTACAGAACAGAAATGCAACGCGAA
AGCGCTATTTTACCAACGAAGAATCTGTGCTTCATTTTTGTAAAACAAAAATGCAACGCGAGAGCGCTAA
TTTTTCAAACAAAGAATCTGAGCTGCATTTTTACAGAACAGAAATGCAACGCGAGAGCGCTATTTTACCA
ACAAAGAATCTATACTTCTTTTTTGTTCTACAAAAATGCATCCCGAGAGCGCTATTTTTCTAACAAAGCA
TCTTAGATTACTTTTTTTCTCCTTTGTGCGCTCTATAATGCAGTCTCTTGATAACTTTTTGCACTGTAGG
TCCGTTAAGGTTAGAAGAAGGCTACTTTGGTGTCTATTTTCTCTTCCATAAAAAAAGCCTGACTCCACTT
CCCGCGTTTACTGATTACTAGCGAAGCTGCGGGTGCATTTTTTCAAGATAAAGGCATCCCCGATTATATT
CTATACCGATGTGGATTGCGCATACTTTGTGAACAGAAAGTGATAGCGTTGATGATTCTTCATTGGTCAG
AAAATTATGAACGGTTTCTTCTATTTTGTCTCTATATACTACGTATAGGAAATGTTTACATTTTCGTATT
GTTTTCGATTCACTCTATGAATAGTTCTTACTACAATTTTTTTGTCTAAAGAGTAATACTAGAGATAAAC
ATAAAAAATGTAGAGGTCGAGTTTAGATGCAAGTTCAAGGAGCGAAAGGTGGATGGGTAGGTTATATAGG
GATATAGCACAGAGATATATAGCAAAGAGATACTTTTGAGCAATGTTTGTGGAAGCGGTATTCGCAATAT
TTTAGTAGCTCGTTACAGTCCGGTGCGTTTTTGGTTTTTTGAAAGTGCGTCATCAGAGCGCTTTTGGTTT
TCAAAAGCGCTCTGAAGTTCCTATACTTTCTAGCTAGAGAATAGGAACTTCCCGAGCGGCCGCGTGTTAC
AAGCTTGACTCCAGCGTAACTGGACTGCAATCAACTCACTGGCTCACCTTCACGGGTGGGCCTTTCTTCG
GTAGAAAATCAAAGGATCTTCTTGAGATCCTTTTTTTCTGCGCGTAATCTGCTGCTTGCAAACAAAAAAA
CCACCGCTACCAGCGGTGGTTTGTTTGCCGGATCAAGAGCTACCAACTCTTTTTCCGAGGTAACTGGCTT
CAGCAGAGCGCAGATACCAAATACTGTTCTTCTAGTGTAGCCGTAGTTAGGCCACCACTTCAAGAACTCT
GTAGCACCGCCTACATACCTCGCTCTGCTAATCCTGTTACCAGTGGCTGCTGCCAGTGGCGATAAGTCGT
GTCTTACCGGGTTGGACTCAAGACGATAGTTACCGGATAAGGCGCAGCGGTCGGGCTGAACGGGGGGTTC
GTGCACACAGCCCAGCTTGGAGCGAACGACCTACACCGAACTGAGATACCTACAGCGTGAGCTATGAGAA
AGCGCCACGCTTCCCGAAGGGAGAAAGGCGGACAGGTATCCGGTAAGCGGCAGGGTCGGAACAGGAGAGC
GCACGAGGGAGCTTCCAGGGGTAAACGCCTGGTATCTTTATAGTCCTGTCGGGTTTCGCCACCTCTGACT
TGAGCATCGATTTTTGTGATGCTCGTCAGGGGGGCGGAGCCTATGGAAAAACGCCAGCAACGCAGAAAGG
CCCACCCGAAGGTGAGCCAGGTGATTACATTTGGGCCCTCATCAGAGGTTTTCACCGTCATCACCGAAAC
GCGCGAGGCAGCTGCGGTAAAGCTCATCAGCGTGGTCGTGAAGCGATTCACAGATGTCTGCCTGTTCATC
CGCGTCCAGCTCGTTGAGTTTCTCCAGAAGCGTTAATGTCTGGCTTCTGATAAAGCGGGCCATGTTAAGG
GCGGTTTTTTCCTGTTTGGTCACTTACCAATGCTTAATCAGTGAGGCACCTATCTCAGCGATCTGTCTAT
TTCGTTCATCCATAGTTGCCTGACTCCCCGTCGTGTAGATAACTACGATGCGGGAGGGCTTACCATCTGG
CCCCAGTGCTGCAATGATACCGCGAGACCCACGCTCACCGGCTCCAGATTTATCAGCAATAAACCAGCCA
GCCGGGAGGGCCGAGCGCAGAAGTGATCCTGCAACTTTATCCGCCTCCATCCAGTCTATTAATTGTTGCC
GGGAAGCTAGAGTAAGTAGTTCGCCAGTTAATAGTTTGCGCAACGTTGTTGCCATTGCTACAGGCATCGT
GGTGTCACGCTCGTCGTTTGGTATGGCTTCATTCAGCTCCGGTTCCCAACGATCAAGGCGAGTTACATGA
TCCCCCATGTTGTGCAAAAAAGCGGTTAGCTCCTTCGGTCCTCCGATCGTTGCCAGAAGTAAGTTGGCCG
CAGTGTTATCACTCATGGTTATGGCAGCACTGCATAATTCTCTTACTGTCATGCCATCCGTGAGATGCTT
TTCTGTGACTGGTGAGTACTCAACCAAGTCATTCTGAGAATAGTGTATGCGGCGACCGAGTTGCTCTTGC
CCGGCGTCAATACGGGATAATACCGCGCCACATAGCAGAACTTTAAAAGTGCTCATCATTGGAAAACGTT
CTTCGGGGCGTAAACTCTCAAGGATCTTACCGCTGTTGAGATCCAGTTCGATGTAACCCACTCGTGCACC
CAACTGATCTTCAGCATCTTTTACTTTCACCAGCGTTTCTGGGTGAGCAAAAACAGGAAGGCAAAATGCC
GCAAAAAAGGGAATAAGGGCGACACGGAAATGTTGAATACTCATTTTAGCTTCCTTAGCTCCTGAAAATC
TCGATAACTCAAAAAATACGCCCGGTAGTGATCTTATTTCATTATGGTGAAAGTTGGAACCTCTTACGTG
CCGATCAAGTCAAAAGCCTCCGGTCGGAGGCTTTTGACTTTCTGCTATGGAGGTCAGGTATGATTTAAAT
GGTCAGTTAGA
